>Addgene plasmid #144762 | TFORF3286 | addgene full sequence | sequence record 404377 | Addgene NGS Result
TTAATGTAGTCTTATGCAATACTCTTGTAGTCTTGCAACATGGTAACGATGAGTTAGCAACATGCCTTAC
AAGGAGAGAAAAAGCACCGTGCATGCCGATTGGTGGAAGTAAGGTGGTACGATCGTGCCTTATTAGGAAG
GCAACAGACGGGTCTGACATGGATTGGACGAACCACTGAATTGCCGCATTGCAGAGATATTGTATTTAAG
TGCCTAGCTCGATACATAAACGGGTCTCTCTGGTTAGACCAGATCTGAGCCTGGGAGCTCTCTGGCTAAC
TAGGGAACCCACTGCTTAAGCCTCAATAAAGCTTGCCTTGAGTGCTTCAAGTAGTGTGTGCCCGTCTGTT
GTGTGACTCTGGTAACTAGAGATCCCTCAGACCCTTTTAGTCAGTGTGGAAAATCTCTAGCAGTGGCGCC
CGAACAGGGACTTGAAAGCGAAAGGGAAACCAGAGGAGCTCTCTCGACGCAGGACTCGGCTTGCTGAAGC
GCGCACGGCAAGAGGCGAGGGGCGGCGACTGGTGAGTACGCCAAAAATTTTGACTAGCGGAGGCTAGAAG
GAGAGAGATGGGTGCGAGAGCGTCAGTATTAAGCGGGGGAGAATTAGATCGCGATGGGAAAAAATTCGGT
TAAGGCCAGGGGGAAAGAAAAAATATAAATTAAAACATATAGTATGGGCAAGCAGGGAGCTAGAACGATT
CGCAGTTAATCCTGGCCTGTTAGAAACATCAGAAGGCTGTAGACAAATACTGGGACAGCTACAACCATCC
CTTCAGACAGGATCAGAAGAACTTAGATCATTATATAATACAGTAGCAACCCTCTATTGTGTGCATCAAA
GGATAGAGATAAAAGACACCAAGGAAGCTTTAGACAAGATAGAGGAAGAGCAAAACAAAAGTAAGACCAC
CGCACAGCAAGCGGCCGCTGATCTTCAGACCTGGAGGAGGAGATATGAGGGACAATTGGAGAAGTGAATT
ATATAAATATAAAGTAGTAAAAATTGAACCATTAGGAGTAGCACCCACCAAGGCAAAGAGAAGAGTGGTG
CAGAGAGAAAAAAGAGCAGTGGGAATAGGAGCTTTGTTCCTTGGGTTCTTGGGAGCAGCAGGAAGCACTA
TGGGCGCAGCGTCAATGACGCTGACGGTACAGGCCAGACAATTATTGTCTGGTATAGTGCAGCAGCAGAA
CAATTTGCTGAGGGCTATTGAGGCGCAACAGCATCTGTTGCAACTCACAGTCTGGGGCATCAAGCAGCTC
CAGGCAAGAATCCTGGCTGTGGAAAGATACCTAAAGGATCAACAGCTCCTGGGGATTTGGGGTTGCTCTG
GAAAACTCATTTGCACCACTGCTGTGCCTTGGAATGCTAGTTGGAGTAATAAATCTCTGGAACAGATTTG
GAATCACACGACCTGGATGGAGTGGGACAGAGAAATTAACAATTACACAAGCTTAATACACTCCTTAATT
GAAGAATCGCAAAACCAGCAAGAAAAGAATGAACAAGAATTATTGGAATTAGATAAATGGGCAAGTTTGT
GGAATTGGTTTAACATAACAAATTGGCTGTGGTATATAAAATTATTCATAATGATAGTAGGAGGCTTGGT
AGGTTTAAGAATAGTTTTTGCTGTACTTTCTATAGTGAATAGAGTTAGGCAGGGATATTCACCATTATCG
TTTCAGACCCACCTCCCAACCCCGAGGGGACCCATGCATTGCATCTCAATTAGTCAGCAACCAGGTGTGG
AAAGTCCCCAGGCTCCCCAGCAGGCAGAAGTATGCAAAGCATGCGTCTCAATTAGTCAGCAACCATAGTC
CCGCCCCTAACTCCGCCCATCCCGCCCCTAACTCCGCCCAGTTCCGCCCATTCTCCGCCCCATGGCTGAC
TAATTTTTTTTATTTATGCAGAGGCCGAGGCCGCCTCGGCCTCTGAGCTATTCCAGAAGTAGTGAGGAGG
CTTTTTTGGAGGCCTAGGCTTTTGCAAAAAGCTTTCTAGAGGTACCACCGGAGCTTACCATGACCGAGTA
CAAGCCCACGGTGCGCCTCGCCACCCGCGACGACGTCCCCAGGGCCGTACGCACCCTCGCCGCCGCGTTC
GCCGACTACCCCGCCACGCGCCACACCGTCGATCCGGACCGCCACATCGAGCGGGTCACCGAGCTGCAAG
AACTCTTCCTCACGCGCGTCGGGCTCGACATCGGCAAGGTGTGGGTCGCGGACGACGGCGCCGCCGTGGC
GGTCTGGACCACGCCGGAGAGCGTCGAAGCGGGGGCGGTGTTCGCCGAGATCGGCCCGCGCATGGCCGAG
TTGAGCGGTTCCCGGCTGGCCGCGCAGCAACAGATGGAAGGCCTCCTGGCGCCGCACCGGCCCAAGGAGC
CCGCGTGGTTCCTGGCCACCGTCGGCGTCTCGCCCGACCACCAGGGCAAGGGTCTGGGCAGCGCCGTCGT
GCTCCCCGGAGTGGAGGCGGCCGAGCGCGCCGGGGTGCCCGCCTTCCTGGAGACCTCCGCGCCCCGCAAC
CTCCCCTTCTACGAGCGGCTCGGCTTCACCGTCACCGCCGACGTCGAGGTGCCCGAAGGACCGCGCACCT
GGTGCATGACCCGCAAGCCCGGTGCCAGTTAACGAATTCTAGATCTTGAGACAAATGGCAGTATTCATCC
ACAATTTTAAAAGAAAAGGGGGGATTGGGGGGTACAGTGCAGGGGAAAGAATAGTAGACATAATAGCAAC
AGACATACAAACTAAAGAATTACAAAAACAAATTACAAAAATTCAAAATTTTCGGGTTTATTACAGGGAC
AGCAGAGATCCACTTTGGCGCCGGCTCGAGGCCTGCAGGTGCAAAGATGGATAAAGTTTTAAACAGAGAG
GAATCTTTGCAGCTAATGGACCTTCTAGGTCTTGAAAGGAGTGGGAATTGGCTCCGGTGCCCGTCAGTGG
GCAGAGCGCACATCGCCCACAGTCCCCGAGAAGTTGGGGGGAGGGGTCGGCAATTGAACCGGTGCCTAGA
GAAGGTGGCGCGGGGTAAACTGGGAAAGTGATGTCGTGTACTGGCTCCGCCTTTTTCCCGAGGGTGGGGG
AGAACCGTATATAAGTGCAGTAGTCGCCGTGAACGTTCTTTTTCGCAACGGGTTTGCCGCCAGAACACAG
GTAAGTGCCGTGTGTGGTTCCCGCGGGCCTGGCCTCTTTACGGGTTATGGCCCTTGCGTGCCTTGAATTA
CTTCCACCTGGCTGCAGTACGTGATTCTTGATCCCGAGCTTCGGGTTGGAAGTGGGTGGGAGAGTTCGAG
GCCTTGCGCTTAAGGAGCCCCTTCGCCTCGTGCTTGAGTTGAGGCCTGGCCTGGGCGCTGGGGCCGCCGC
GTGCGAATCTGGTGGCACCTTCGCGCCTGTCTCGCTGCTTTCGATAAGTCTCTAGCCATTTAAAATTTTT
GATGACCTGCTGCGACGCTTTTTTTCTGGCAAGATAGTCTTGTAAATGCGGGCCAAGATCTGCACACTGG
TATTTCGGTTTTTGGGGCCGCGGGCGGCGACGGGGCCCGTGCGTCCCAGCGCACATGTTCGGCGAGGCGG
GGCCTGCGAGCGCGGCCACCGAGAATCGGACGGGGGTAGTCTCAAGCTGGCCGGCCTGCTCTGGTGCCTG
GCCTCGCGCCGCCGTGTATCGCCCCGCCCTGGGCGGCAAGGCTGGCCCGGTCGGCACCAGTTGCGTGAGC
GGAAAGATGGCCGCTTCCCGGCCCTGCTGCAGGGAGCTCAAAATGGAGGACGCGGCGCTCGGGAGAGCGG
GCGGGTGAGTCACCCACACAAAGGAAAAGGGCCTTTCCGTCCTCAGCCGTCGCTTCATGTGACTCCACGG
AGTACCGGGCGCCGTCCAGGCACCTCGATTAGTTCTCGAGCTTTTGGAGTACGTCGTCTTTAGGTTGGGG
GGAGGGGTTTTATGCGATGGAGTTTCCCCACACTGAGTGGGTGGAGACTGAAGTTAGGCCAGCTTGGCAC
TTGATGTAATTCTCCTTGGAATTTGCCCTTTTTGAGTTTGGATCTTGGTTCATTCTCAAGCCTCAGACAG
TGGTTCAAAGTTTTTTTCTTCCATTTCAGGTGTCGTGAGGCTAGCATCGATTGATCAACAAGTTTGTACA
AAAAAGTTGGCACCATGGCCATGGTGACCGGCGGCTGGGGCGGCCCCGGCGGCGACACGAACGGCGTGGA
CAAGGCGGGCGGCTACCCGCGCGCGGCCGAGGACGACTCGGCCTCGCCCCCCGGTGCCGCCAGCGACGCC
GAGCCGGGCGACGAGGAGCGGCCGGGGCTGCAGGTGGACTGCGTGGTGTGCGGGGACAAGTCGAGCGGCA
AGCATTACGGTGTCTTCACCTGCGAGGGCTGCAAGAGCTTTTTCAAGCGAAGCATCCGCCGCAACCTCAG
CTACACCTGCCGGTCCAACCGTGACTGCCAGATCGACCAGCACCACCGGAATCAGTGCCAGTACTGCCGT
CTCAAGAAGTGCTTCCGGGTGGGCATGAGGAAGGAGGCGGTGCAGCGCGGCCGCATCCCGCACTCGCTGC
CTGGTGCCGTGGCCGCCTCCTCGGGCAGCCCCCCGGGCTCGGCGCTGGCGGCAGTGGCGAGCGGCGGAGA
CCTCTTCCCGGGGCAGCCGGTGTCCGAACTGATCGCGCAGCTGCTGCGCGCTGAGCCCTACCCTGCGGCG
GCCGGACGCTTCGGCGCAGGGGGCGGCGCGGCGGGCGCAGTGCTGGGCATCGACAACGTGTGCGAGCTGG
CGGCGCGGCTGCTCTTCAGCACCGTGGAGTGGGCGCGCCACGCGCCCTTCTTCCCCGAGCTGCCGGTGGC
CGACCAGGTGGCGCTGCTGCGCCTGAGCTGGAGCGAGCTCTTCGTGCTGAACGCGGCGCAGGCGGCGCTG
CCCCTGCACACGGCGCCGCTACTGGCCGCCGCCGGCCTCCACGCCGCGCCTATGGCCGCCGAGCGCGCCG
TGGCTTTCATGGACCAGGTGCGCGCCTTCCAGGAGCAGGTGGACAAGCTGGGCCGCCTGCAGGTCGACTC
GGCCGAGTATGGCTGCCTCAAGGCCATCGCGCTCTTCACGCCCGACGCCTGTGGCCTCTCAGACCCGGCC
CACGTTGAGAGCCTGCAGGAGAAGGCGCAGGTGGCCCTCACCGAGTATGTGCGGGCGCAGTACCCGTCCC
AGCCCCAGCGCTTCGGGCGCCTGCTGCTGCGGCTCCCCGCCCTGCGCGCGGTCCCTGCCTCCCTCATCTC
CCAGCTGTTCTTCATGCGCCTGGTGGGGAAGACGCCCATTGAGACACTGATCAGAGACATGCTGCTGTCG
GGGAGTACCTTCAACTGGCCCTACGGCTCGGGCCAGTTGCCAACTTTCTTGTACAAAGTGGTTGATATCG
GTAAGCCTATCCCTAACCCTCTCCTCGGTCTCGATTCTACGTAGTAATGAACTAGTCCGTAACTTGAAAG
TATTTCGATTTCTTGGCTTTATATATCTTGTGGAAAGGACGATCCTGCAATTTATGTTTCCAAACGACGC
GTTAAGTCGACAATCAACCTCTGGATTACAAAATTTGTGAAAGATTGACTGGTATTCTTAACTATGTTGC
TCCTTTTACGCTATGTGGATACGCTGCTTTAATGCCTTTGTATCATGCTATTGCTTCCCGTATGGCTTTC
ATTTTCTCCTCCTTGTATAAATCCTGGTTGCTGTCTCTTTATGAGGAGTTGTGGCCCGTTGTCAGGCAAC
GTGGCGTGGTGTGCACTGTGTTTGCTGACGCAACCCCCACTGGTTGGGGCATTGCCACCACCTGTCAGCT
CCTTTCCGGGACTTTCGCTTTCCCCCTCCCTATTGCCACGGCGGAACTCATCGCCGCCTGCCTTGCCCGC
TGCTGGACAGGGGCTCGGCTGTTGGGCACTGACAATTCCGTGGTGTTGTCGGGGAAATCATCGTCCTTTC
CTTGGCTGCTCGCCTGTGTTGCCACCTGGATTCTGCGCGGGACGTCCTTCTGCTACGTCCCTTCGGCCCT
CAATCCAGCGGACCTTCCTTCCCGCGGCCTGCTGCCGGCTCTGCGGCCTCTTCCGCGTCTTCGCCTTCGC
CCTCAGACGAGTCGGATCTCCCTTTGGGCCGCCTCCCCGCGTCGACTTTAAGACCAATGACTTACAAGGC
AGCTGTAGATCTTAGCCACTTTTTAAAAGAAAAGGGGGGACTGGAAGGGCTAATTCACTCCCAACGAAGA
CAAGATCTGCTTTTTGCTTGTACTGGGTCTCTCTGGTTAGACCAGATCTGAGCCTGGGAGCTCTCTGGCT
AACTAGGGAACCCACTGCTTAAGCCTCAATAAAGCTTGCCTTGAGTGCTTCAAGTAGTGTGTGCCCGTCT
GTTGTGTGACTCTGGTAACTAGAGATCCCTCAGACCCTTTTAGTCAGTGTGGAAAATCTCTAGCAGTACG
TATAGTAGTTCATGTCATCTTATTATTCAGTATTTATAACTTGCAAAGAAATGAATATCAGAGAGTGAGA
GGAACTTGTTTATTGCAGCTTATAATGGTTACAAATAAAGCAATAGCATCACAAATTTCACAAATAAAGC
ATTTTTTTCACTGCATTCTAGTTGTGGTTTGTCCAAACTCATCAATGTATCTTATCATGTCTGGCTCTAG
CTATCCCGCCCCTAACTCCGCCCATCCCGCCCCTAACTCCGCCCAGTTCCGCCCATTCTCCGCCCCATGG
CTGACTAATTTTTTTTATTTATGCAGAGGCCGAGGCCGCCTCGGCCTCTGAGCTATTCCAGAAGTAGTGA
GGAGGCTTTTTTGGAGGCCTAGGGACGTACCCAATTCGCCCTATAGTGAGTCGTATTACGCGCGCTCACT
GGCCGTCGTTTTACAACGTCGTGACTGGGAAAACCCTGGCGTTACCCAACTTAATCGCCTTGCAGCACAT
CCCCCTTTCGCCAGCTGGCGTAATAGCGAAGAGGCCCGCACCGATCGCCCTTCCCAACAGTTGCGCAGCC
TGAATGGCGAATGGG
[124 nt withheld, positions 7016-7139]
C
[91 nt withheld, positions 7141-7231]
A
[49 nt withheld, positions 7233-7281]
CCTTTGACGTTGGAGTCCACGTTCTTT
[37 nt withheld, positions 7309-7345]
ACCCTATCTCGGTCTATTCTTTTGATTTATAAGGGATTTTGCCGATTTCGGCCTATTGGTTAAAAAATGA
GCTGATTTAACAAAAATTTAACGCGAATTTTAACAAAATATTAACGCTTACAATTTAGGTGGCACTTTTC
GGGGAAATGTGCGCGGAACCCCTATTTGTTTATTTTTCTAAATACATTCAAATATGTATCCGCTCATGAG
ACAATAACCCTGATAAATGCTTCAATAATATTGAAAAAGGAAGAGTATGAGTATTCAACATTTCCGTGTC
GCCCTTATTCCCTTTTTTGCGGCATTTTGCCTTCCTGTTTTTGCTCACCCAGAAACGCTGGTGAAAGTAA
AAGATGCTGAAGATCAGTTGGGTGCACGAGTGGGTTACATCGAACTGGATCTCAACAGCGGTAAGATCCT
TGAGAGTTTTCGCCCCGAAGAACGTTTTCCAATGATGAGCACTTTTAAAGTTCTGCTATGTGGCGCGGTA
TTATCCCGTATTGACGCCGGGCAAGAGCAACTCGGTCGCCGCATACACTATTCTCAGAATGACTTGGTTG
AGTACTCACCAGTCACAGAAAAGCATCTTACGGATGGCATGACAGTAAGAGAATTATGCAGTGCTGCCAT
AACCATGAGTGATAACACTGCGGCCAACTTACTTCTGACAACGATCGGAGGACCGAAGGAGCTAACCGCT
TTTTTGCACAACATGGGGGATCATGTAACTCGCCTTGATCGTTGGGAACCGGAGCTGAATGAAGCCATAC
CAAACGACGAGCGTGACACCACGATGCCTGTAGCAATGGCAACAACGTTGCGCAAACTATTAACTGGCGA
ACTACTTACTCTAGCTTCCCGGCAACAATTAATAGACTGGATGGAGGCGGATAAAGTTGCAGGACCACTT
CTGCGCTCGGCCCTTCCGGCTGGCTGGTTTATTGCTGATAAATCTGGAGCCGGTGAGCGTGGGTCTCGCG
GTATCATTGCAGCACTGGGGCCAGATGGTAAGCCCTCCCGTATCGTAGTTATCTACACGACGGGGAGTCA
GGCAACTATGGATGAACGAAATAGACAGATCGCTGAGATAGGTGCCTCACTGATTAAGCATTGGTAACTG
TCAGACCAAGTTTACTCATATATACTTTAGATTGATTTAAAACTTCATTTTTAATTTAAAAGGATCTAGG
TGAAGATCCTTTTTGATAATCTCATGACCAAAATCCCTTAACGTGAGTTTTCGTTCCACTGAGCGTCAGA
CCCCGTAGAAAAGATCAAAGGATCTTCTTGAGATCCTTTTTTTCTGCGCGTAATCTGCTGCTTGCAAACA
AAAAAACCACCGCTACCAGCGGTGGTTTGTTTGCCGGATCAAGAGCTACCAACTCTTTTTCCGAAGGTAA
CTGGCTTCAGCAGAGCGCAGATACCAAATACTGTTCTTCTAGTGTAGCCGTAGTTAGGCCACCACTTCAA
GAACTCTGTAGCACCGCCTACATACCTCGCTCTGCTAATCCTGTTACCAGTGGCTGCTGCCAGTGGCGAT
AAGTCGTGTCTTACCGGGTTGGACTCAAGACGATAGTTACCGGATAAGGCGCAGCGGTCGGGCTGAACGG
GGGGTTCGTGCACACAGCCCAGCTTGGAGCGAACGACCTACACCGAACTGAGATACCTACAGCGTGAGCT
ATGAGAAAGCGCCACGCTTCCCGAAGGGAGAAAGGCGGACAGGTATCCGGTAAGCGGCAGGGTCGGAACA
GGAGAGCGCACGAGGGAGCTTCCAGGGGGAAACGCCTGGTATCTTTATAGTCCTGTCGGGTTTCGCCACC
TCTGACTTGAGCGTCGATTTTTGTGATGCTCGTCAGGGGGGCGGAGCCTATGGAAAAACGCCAGCAACGC
GGCCTTTTTACGGTTCCTGGCCTTTTGCTGGCCTTTTGCTCACATGTTCTTTCCTGCGTTATCCCCTGAT
TCTGTGGATAACCGTATTACCGCCTTTGAGTGAGCTGATACCGCTCGCCGCAGCCGAACGACCGAGCGCA
GCGAGTCAGTGAGCGAGGAAGCGGAAGAGCGCCCAATACGCAAACCGCCTCTCCCCGCGCGTTGGCCGAT
TCATTAATGCAGCTGGCACGACAGGTTTCCCGACTGGAAAGCGGGCAGTGAGCGCAACGCAATTAATGTG
AGTTAGCTCACTCATTAGGCACCCCAGGCTTTACACTTTATGCTTCCGGCTCGTATGTTGTGTGGAATTG
TGAGCGGATAACAATTTCACACAGGAAACAGCTATGACCATGATTACGCCAAGCGCGCAATTAACCCTCA
CTAAAGGGAACAAAAGCTGGAGCTGCAAGC
Features (pLannotate 1.2.2; 34 found; start..end, strand, type, name):
      5..231     +  promoter       RSV promoter: Rous sarcoma virus enhancer/promoter
    232..412     +  LTR            5' LTR (truncated): truncated 5' long terminal repeat (LTR) from HIV-1
    459..584     +  misc_feature   HIV-1 Ψ: packaging signal of human immunodeficiency virus type 1
    568..931     +  CDS            HIV-1 gag (fragment): gag protein from human immunodeficiency virus 1; gag
   1077..1310    +  misc_feature   RRE: The Rev response element (RRE) of HIV-1 allows for Rev-dependent mRNA export from the nucleus to the cytoplasm.
   1687..1713    +  CDS            Rev (fragment): human immunodeficiency virus 1 (HIV-1) Rev protein; rev; enhances nuclear export of unspliced and incompletely spliced viral mRNAs
   1720..1743    +  promoter       SV40 promoter (fragment): SV40 early promoter
   1744..1815    +  promoter       SV40 promoter (fragment): SV40 enhancer and early promoter
   1839..1974    +  rep_origin     SV40 ori: SV40 origin of replication
   2020..2616    +  CDS            PuroR (fragment): puromycin N-acetyltransferase; pac from Streptomyces; confers resistance to puromycin
   2665..2782    +  misc_feature   cPPT/CTS: central polypurine tract and central termination sequence of HIV-1
   2847..2913    +  CDS            small t antigen (fragment): SV40 (simian virus 40) small t antigen
   2920..4098    +  promoter       EF-1α promoter: strong constitutive promoter for human elongation factor EF-1α
   4119..4136    +  protein_bind   attB1 (fragment): mutant version of attB; core recombination site for the Gateway® BP reaction BP Clonase™
   4145..5356    +  CDS            NR2F6: NR2F6_HUMAN - Also known as EAR2, ERBAL2. Experimental evidence at protein level: Swiss-Prot protein existence level 1. Transcription factor predominantly involved in transcriptional repression. Binds to promoter/enhancer response elements that contain the imperfect 5'-AGGTCA-3' direct or inverted repeats with various spacings which are also recognized by other nuclear hormone receptors. Involved in modulation of hormonal responses. Represses transcriptional activity of the lutropin- choriogonadotropic hormone receptor/LHCGR gene, the renin/REN gene and the oxytocin-neurophysin/OXT gene. Repre
   5364..5381    -  protein_bind   attB2 (fragment): mutant version of attB; core recombination site for the Gateway® BP reaction BP Clonase™
   5390..5431    +  CDS            V5 tag: epitope tag from simian virus 5
   5447..5500    +  promoter       U6 promoter (fragment): RNA polymerase III promoter for human U6 snRNA
   5542..6130    +  misc_feature   WPRE: woodchuck hepatitis virus posttranscriptional regulatory element
   6181..6200    +  misc_feature   cPPT/CTS (fragment): central polypurine tract and central termination sequence of HIV-1
   6202..6435    +  LTR            3' LTR (ΔU3): self-inactivating 3' long terminal repeat (LTR) from HIV-1
   6513..6634    +  polyA_signal   SV40 poly(A) signal: SV40 polyadenylation signal
   6674..6809    +  rep_origin     SV40 ori: SV40 origin of replication
   6830..6848    -  promoter       T7 promoter: promoter for bacteriophage T7 RNA polymerase
   6856..7011    +  CDS            lacZα (fragment): LacZα fragment of β-galactosidase; lacZ fragment
   7016..7444    +  rep_origin     f1 ori (sequence partly withheld): f1 bacteriophage origin of replication; arrow indicates direction of (+) strand synthesis
   7497..7601    +  promoter       AmpR promoter: bla
   7602..8462    +  CDS            AmpR: β-lactamase; bla; confers resistance to ampicillin, carbenicillin, and related antibiotics
   8633..9221    +  rep_origin     ori: high-copy-number ColE1/pMB1/pBR322/pUC origin of replication
   9404..9496    +  CDS            lacI (fragment): lac repressor; lacI; The lac repressor binds to the lac operator to inhibit transcription in E. coli. This inhibition can be relieved by adding lactose or isopropyl-β-D-thiogalactopyranoside (IPTG).
   9509..9530    +  protein_bind   CAP binding site: CAP binding activates transcription in the presence of cAMP. E. coli catabolite activator protein
   9545..9575    +  promoter       lac promoter: promoter for the E. coli lac operon
   9583..9599    +  protein_bind   lac operator: The lac repressor binds to the lac operator to inhibit transcription in E. coli. This inhibition can be relieved by adding lactose or isopropyl-β-D-thiogalactopyranoside (IPTG). lac repressor encoded by lacI
   9644..9662    +  promoter       T3 promoter: promoter for bacteriophage T3 RNA polymerase
