[The description below was written by a language model from this plasmid's Addgene catalogue record and pLannotate feature annotations shown in this document.]
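Description:
TFORF3286 is a lentiviral mammalian expression plasmid built on the pLX_TRC317 backbone. It is one member of a barcoded transcription factor ORF collection and carries human NR2F6 (also called EAR2), a nuclear receptor family transcription factor that acts mainly as a repressor. It is maintained in E. coli through a high-copy ColE1/pUC-type origin with ampicillin resistance, and the backbone also retains an f1 origin and lac/T7/T3 remnants. The depositor notes that the plasmid can recombine during bacterial propagation, as can happen with vectors carrying repeated LTRs.

The viral cassette has a third-generation, self-inactivating layout. An RSV promoter drives a truncated HIV-1 5' LTR, followed by the Ψ packaging signal, a partial gag sequence and the RRE for Rev-dependent export. The cassette ends in a ΔU3 3' LTR, with an SV40 polyadenylation signal downstream. Within the proviral region, an SV40 early promoter drives puromycin N-acetyltransferase for selection of transduced cells. This is followed by a cPPT/CTS element, which aids nuclear import of the viral genome. The EF-1α promoter then drives the NR2F6 ORF, which was introduced by Gateway cloning and is flanked by attB1 and attB2 sites. A V5 epitope tag follows attB2, so the protein carries it at the C terminus for detection. A WPRE downstream enhances transcript stability and expression.

According to the record, each ORF in the collection is paired with a unique 24-bp barcode, although the feature table does not annotate it. The barcode allows the overexpressed factor to be identified in pooled screens, such as those for transcription factors that direct cell differentiation.
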