Addgene plasmid #144762: TFORF3286
Purpose: Lentiviral vector for overexpressing transcription factor ORFs with unique 24-bp barcodes. Barcodes facilitate identification of transcription factors in pooled screens.
Depositing lab: Feng Zhang. Depositing organization: Broad Institute. Publication: A transcription factor atlas of directed differentiation. Joung J, Ma S, Tay T, Geiger-Schuller KR, Kirchgatterer PC, Verdine VK, Guo B, Arias-Garcia MA, Allen WE, Singh A, Kuksenko O, Abudayyeh OO, Gootenberg JS, Fu Z, Macrae RK, Buenrostro JD, Regev A, Zhang F. Cell. 2023 Jan 5;186(1):209-229.e26. doi: 10.1016/j.cell.2022.11.026. PubMed 36608654.
Backbone
  Vector backbone: pLX_TRC317
  Backbone manufacturer: Broad Institute Genetic Perturbation Platform
  Backbone size w/o insert (bp): 8264
  Vector type: Mammalian Expression, Lentiviral
  Selectable markers: Puromycin
Growth in bacteria
  Bacterial resistance: Ampicillin, 100 μg/mL
  Growth temperature: 37°C
  Growth strain: NEB Stable
  Copy number: High Copy
Gene/Insert
  Gene/Insert name: NR2F6
  Species: H. sapiens (human)
  Insert size (bp): 1421
  Entrez Gene: NR2F6 (a.k.a. EAR-2, EAR2, ERBAL2)
  Promoter: EF1a
  Tag / fusion protein: V5 (C terminal on insert)
  Cloning method: Gateway Cloning
  Sequencing primers: 5′ GGGTGGAGACTGAAGTTAGGCCAG; 3′ CACATAGCGTAAAAGGAGCAACATAG
Resource information
  A portion of this plasmid was derived from a plasmid made by: Broad Institute Genetic Perturbation Platform
Terms and licenses: Academic/Nonprofit Terms; Industry Terms: Not Available to Industry
Depositor comments: NM_005234.3 Please test multiple small colonies in case of plasmid recombination. To make this collection available in a timely manner, a portion of this collection was not fully sequenced by Addgene. If an Addgene verified full plasmid sequence is not available, please contact us prior to placing an order to request the full sequence.
How to cite: TFORF3286 was a gift from Feng Zhang (Addgene plasmid # 144762 ; http://n2t.net/addgene:144762 ; RRID:Addgene_144762)
