>Addgene plasmid #144762 | TFORF3286 | depositor partial sequence | sequence record 286401 | Insert
ATCGATTGATCAACAAGTTTGTACAAAAAAGTTGGCACCATGGCCATGGTGACCGGCGGCTGGGGCGGCC
CCGGCGGCGACACGAACGGCGTGGACAAGGCGGGCGGCTACCCGCGCGCGGCCGAGGACGACTCGGCCTC
GCCCCCCGGTGCCGCCAGCGACGCCGAGCCGGGCGACGAGGAGCGGCCGGGGCTGCAGGTGGACTGCGTG
GTGTGCGGGGACAAGTCGAGCGGCAAGCATTACGGTGTCTTCACCTGCGAGGGCTGCAAGAGCTTTTTCA
AGCGAAGCATCCGCCGCAACCTCAGCTACACCTGCCGGTCCAACCGTGACTGCCAGATCGACCAGCACCA
CCGGAATCAGTGCCAGTACTGCCGTCTCAAGAAGTGCTTCCGGGTGGGCATGAGGAAGGAGGCGGTGCAG
CGCGGCCGCATCCCGCACTCGCTGCCTGGTGCCGTGGCCGCCTCCTCGGGCAGCCCCCCGGGCTCGGCGC
TGGCGGCAGTGGCGAGCGGCGGAGACCTCTTCCCGGGGCAGCCGGTGTCCGAACTGATCGCGCAGCTGCT
GCGCGCTGAGCCCTACCCTGCGGCGGCCGGACGCTTCGGCGCAGGGGGCGGCGCGGCGGGCGCAGTGCTG
GGCATCGACAACGTGTGCGAGCTGGCGGCGCGGCTGCTCTTCAGCACCGTGGAGTGGGCGCGCCACGCGC
CCTTCTTCCCCGAGCTGCCGGTGGCCGACCAGGTGGCGCTGCTGCGCCTGAGCTGGAGCGAGCTCTTCGT
GCTGAACGCGGCGCAGGCGGCGCTGCCCCTGCACACGGCGCCGCTACTGGCCGCCGCCGGCCTCCACGCC
GCGCCTATGGCCGCCGAGCGCGCCGTGGCTTTCATGGACCAGGTGCGCGCCTTCCAGGAGCAGGTGGACA
AGCTGGGCCGCCTGCAGGTCGACTCGGCCGAGTATGGCTGCCTCAAGGCCATCGCGCTCTTCACGCCCGA
CGCCTGTGGCCTCTCAGACCCGGCCCACGTTGAGAGCCTGCAGGAGAAGGCGCAGGTGGCCCTCACCGAG
TATGTGCGGGCGCAGTACCCGTCCCAGCCCCAGCGCTTCGGGCGCCTGCTGCTGCGGCTCCCCGCCCTGC
GCGCGGTCCCTGCCTCCCTCATCTCCCAGCTGTTCTTCATGCGCCTGGTGGGGAAGACGCCCATTGAGAC
ACTGATCAGAGACATGCTGCTGTCGGGGAGTACCTTCAACTGGCCCTACGGCTCGGGCCAGTTGCCAACT
TTCTTGTACAAAGTGGTTGATATCGGTAAGCCTATCCCTAACCCTCTCCTCGGTCTCGATTCTACGTAGT
AATGAACTAGTCCGTAACTTGAAAGTATTTCGATTTCTTGGCTTTATATATCTTGTGGAAAGGACGATCC
TGCAATTTATGTTTCCAAACG
