>Addgene plasmid #144762 | TFORF3286 | depositor partial sequence | sequence record 286402 | Barcode
TCCTGCAATTTATGTTTCCAAACG
